Addgene plasmid #193678: pMSCV puro PRDM14 ΔSET+ΔZinc finger domains
Purpose: Constitutive retroviral expression of PRDM14
Depositing lab: William Hahn. Depositing organization: Dana-Farber Cancer Institute. Publication: YAP1 and PRDM14 converge to promote cell survival and tumorigenesis. Kim M, Ly SH, Xie Y, Duronio GN, Ford-Roshon D, Hwang JH, Sulahian R, Rennhack JP, So J, Gjoerup O, Talamas JA, Grandclaudon M, Long HW, Doench JG, Sethi NS, Giannakis M, Hahn WC. Dev Cell. 2022 Jan 24;57(2):212-227.e8. doi: 10.1016/j.devcel.2021.12.006. Epub 2022 Jan 5. PubMed 34990589.
Backbone
  Vector backbone: pMSCV puro
  Vector type: Retroviral
Growth in bacteria
  Bacterial resistance: Ampicillin, 100 μg/mL
  Growth temperature: 37°C
  Growth strain: DH5alpha
  Copy number: Low Copy
Gene/Insert
  Gene/Insert name: PRDM14
  Species: H. sapiens (human)
  Mutation: Deletion of SET and Zinc finger domains
  Entrez Gene: PRDM14 (a.k.a. PFM11)
  Cloning method: Restriction Enzyme; 5′ cloning site Xho1 (not destroyed); 3′ cloning site EcoR1 (not destroyed)
  Sequencing primers: 5′ CCCTTGAACCTCCTCGTTCGACC; 3′ GAGACGTGCTACTTCCATTTGTC
Terms and licenses: Academic/Nonprofit Terms; Industry Terms: Not Available to Industry
How to cite: pMSCV puro PRDM14 ΔSET+ΔZinc finger domains was a gift from William Hahn (Addgene plasmid # 193678 ; http://n2t.net/addgene:193678 ; RRID:Addgene_193678)
