[The description below was written by a language model from this plasmid's Addgene catalogue record and pLannotate feature annotations shown in this document.]
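Description:
pMSCV puro PRDM14 ΔSET+ΔZinc finger domains is a gammaretroviral expression vector built on the pMSCV puro backbone for constitutive expression of a truncated human PRDM14 in mammalian cells. In bacteria it replicates from a ColE1/pMB1-type origin and is selected with ampicillin through the bla gene; the catalogue lists it as low copy. The annotation also picks up small remnants of pBR322- and lac-derived sequences (rop, bom, TcR, lacZα, lacI fragments, lac promoter/operator), which are backbone leftovers rather than functional parts.

The retroviral cassette is flanked by murine embryonic stem cell virus 5′ and 3′ LTRs. The 5′ LTR provides the promoter for the genomic transcript and for the insert. The MESV Ψ packaging signal and an adjoining truncated gag segment lacking its start codon promote encapsidation of that RNA when gag, pol and env are supplied in trans by a packaging cell line. Downstream, between the XhoI and EcoRI cloning sites, sits a PRDM14 fragment of about 750 bp, consistent with the stated deletion of both the SET domain and the zinc finger domains. A short match to the 3xFLAG annotation lies immediately upstream, suggesting an N-terminal FLAG-type epitope tag, although the catalogue fields do not mention a tag. A mouse PGK promoter then drives puromycin N-acetyltransferase, allowing selection of stably transduced cells.

PRDM14 is a transcription factor linked to pluripotency and germ cell development. This deletion mutant presumably serves as a domain-mapping construct alongside full-length PRDM14, within a study of YAP1 and PRDM14 in cell survival and tumorigenesis.
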