Features (pLannotate 1.2.2; 20 found; start..end, strand, type, name):
    171..1031    -  CDS            AmpR: β-lactamase; bla; confers resistance to ampicillin, carbenicillin, and related antibiotics
   1032..1136    -  promoter       AmpR promoter: bla
   1231..1266    +  CDS            rop (fragment): Rop protein, which maintains plasmids at low copy number; rop
   1368..1467    +  misc_feature   bom (fragment): basis of mobility region from pBR322
   1473..1622    -  CDS            lacZα (fragment): LacZα fragment of β-galactosidase; lacZ fragment
   1622..1823    -  CDS            TcR (fragment): tetracycline efflux protein; tet; confers resistance to tetracycline
   1824..1922    +  CDS            env (fragment): murine leukemia virus gPr80 envelope polyprotein precursor; env; proteolytically cleaved into gp70SU and p15TM subunits
   1964..2480    +  LTR            5' LTR: 5' long terminal repeat from murine embryonic stem cell virus
   2544..2885    +  misc_feature   MESV Ψ: packaging signal of murine embryonic stem cell virus
   2952..3368    +  CDS            gag (truncated): truncated Moloney murine leukemia virus (MMLV) gag gene lacking the start codon
   3395..3415    +  CDS            3xFLAG (fragment): three tandem FLAG® epitope tags
   3420..4169    +  CDS            PRDM14 (fragment): PRD14_HUMAN - Experimental evidence at protein level: Swiss-Prot protein existence level 1. Transcription factor that has both positive and negative roles on transcription. Required for the maintenance of embryonic stem cell identity and the reacquisition of pluripotency in somatic cells. May play an essential role in germ cell development at 2 levels: the reacquisition of potential pluripotency, including SOX2 up-regulation, and successful epigenetic reprogramming, characterized by EHMT1 repression. Its association with CBFA2T2 is required for the functions in pluripotency and germ cell forma
   4183..4670    +  promoter       PGK promoter: mouse phosphoglycerate kinase 1 promoter
   4691..5290    +  CDS            PuroR: puromycin N-acetyltransferase; pac from Streptomyces alboniger; confers resistance to puromycin
   5390..5904    +  LTR            3' LTR: 3' long terminal repeat from murine embryonic stem cell virus
   6066..6082    -  protein_bind   lac operator: The lac repressor binds to the lac operator to inhibit transcription in E. coli. This inhibition can be relieved by adding lactose or isopropyl-β-D-thiogalactopyranoside (IPTG). lac repressor encoded by lacI
   6090..6120    -  promoter       lac promoter: promoter for the E. coli lac operon
   6135..6156    -  protein_bind   CAP binding site: CAP binding activates transcription in the presence of cAMP. E. coli catabolite activator protein
   6169..6261    -  CDS            lacI (fragment): lac repressor; lacI; The lac repressor binds to the lac operator to inhibit transcription in E. coli. This inhibition can be relieved by adding lactose or isopropyl-β-D-thiogalactopyranoside (IPTG).
   6444..7032    -  rep_origin     ori: high-copy-number ColE1/pMB1/pBR322/pUC origin of replication
>Addgene plasmid #193678 | pMSCV puro PRDM14 ΔSET+ΔZinc finger domains | addgene full sequence | sequence record 380327 | Addgene NGS Result
GAAGATCCTTTGATCTTTTCTACGGGGTCTGACGCTCAGTGGAACGAAAACTCACGTTAAGGGATTTTGG
TCATGAGATTATCAAAAAGGATCTTCACCTAGATCCTTTTAAATTAAAAATGAAGTTTTAAATCAATCTA
AAGTATATATGAGTAAACTTGGTCTGACAGTTACCAATGCTTAATCAGTGAGGCACCTATCTCAGCGATC
TGTCTATTTCGTTCATCCATAGTTGCCTGACTCCCCGTCGTGTAGATAACTACGATACGGGAGGGCTTAC
CATCTGGCCCCAGTGCTGCAATGATACCGCGAGACCCACGCTCACCGGCTCCAGATTTATCAGCAATAAA
CCAGCCAGCCGGAAGGGCCGAGCGCAGAAGTGGTCCTGCAACTTTATCCGCCTCCATCCAGTCTATTAAT
TGTTGCCGGGAAGCTAGAGTAAGTAGTTCGCCAGTTAATAGTTTGCGCAACGTTGTTGCCATTGCTACAG
GCATCGTGGTGTCACGCTCGTCGTTTGGTATGGCTTCATTCAGCTCCGGTTCCCAACGATCAAGGCGAGT
TACATGATCCCCCATGTTGTGCAAAAAAGCGGTTAGCTCCTTCGGTCCTCCGATCGTTGTCAGAAGTAAG
TTGGCCGCAGTGTTATCACTCATGGTTATGGCAGCACTGCATAATTCTCTTACTGTCATGCCATCCGTAA
GATGCTTTTCTGTGACTGGTGAGTACTCAACCAAGTCATTCTGAGAATAGTGTATGCGGCGACCGAGTTG
CTCTTGCCCGGCGTCAATACGGGATAATACCGCGCCACATAGCAGAACTTTAAAAGTGCTCATCATTGGA
AAACGTTCTTCGGGGCGAAAACTCTCAAGGATCTTACCGCTGTTGAGATCCAGTTCGATGTAACCCACTC
GTGCACCCAACTGATCTTCAGCATCTTTTACTTTCACCAGCGTTTCTGGGTGAGCAAAAACAGGAAGGCA
AAATGCCGCAAAAAAGGGAATAAGGGCGACACGGAAATGTTGAATACTCATACTCTTCCTTTTTCAATAT
TATTGAAGCATTTATCAGGGTTATTGTCTCATGAGCGGATACATATTTGAATGTATTTAGAAAAATAAAC
AAATAGGGGTTCCGCGCACATTTCCCCGAAAAGTGCCACCTGACGTCTAAGAAACCATTATTATCATGAC
ATTAACCTATAAAAATAGGCGTATCACGAGGCCCTTTCGTCTCGCGCGTTTCGGTGATGACGGTGAAAAC
CTCTGACACATGCAGCTCCCGGAGACGGTCACAGCTTGTCTGTAAGCGGATGCCGGGAGCAGACAAGCCC
GTCAGGGCGCGTCAGCGGGTGTTGGCGGGTGTCGGGGCTGGCTTAACTATGCGGCATCAGAGCAGATTGT
ACTGAGAGTGCACCATATGCGGTGTGAAATACCGCACAGATGCGTAAGGAGAAAATACCGCATCAGGCGC
CATTCGCCATTCAGGCTGCGCAACTGTTGGGAAGGGCGATCGGTGCGGGCCTCTTCGCTATTACGCCAGC
TGGCGAAAGGGGGATGTGCTGCAAGGCGATTAAGTTGGGTAACGCCAGGGTTTTCCCAGTCACGACGTTG
TAAAACGACGGCGCAAGGAATGGTGCATGCAAGGAGATGGCGCCCAACAGTCCCCCGGCCACGGGGCCTG
CCACCATACCCACGCCGAAACAAGCGCTCATGAGCCCGAAGTGGCGAGCCCGATCTTCCCCATCGGTGAT
GTCGGCGATATAGGCGCCAGCAACCGCACCTGTGGCGCCGGTGATGCCGGCCACGATGCGTCCGGCGTAG
AGGCGATTAGTCCAATTTGTTAAAGACAGGATATCAGTGGTCCAGGCTCTAGTTTTGACTCAACAATATC
ACCAGCTGAAGCCTATAGAGTACGAGCCATAGATAAAATAAAAGATTTTATTTAGTCTCCAGAAAAAGGG
GGGAATGAAAGACCCCACCTGTAGGTTTGGCAAGCTAGCTTAAGTAACGCCATTTTGCAAGGCATGGAAA
ATACATAACTGAGAATAGAGAAGTTCAGATCAAGGTTAGGAACAGAGAGACAGCAGAATATGGGCCAAAC
AGGATATCTGTGGTAAGCAGTTCCTGCCCCGGCTCAGGGCCAAGAACAGATGGTCCCCAGATGCGGTCCC
GCCCTCAGCAGTTTCTAGAGAACCATCAGATGTTTCCAGGGTGCCCCAAGGACCTGAAATGACCCTGTGC
CTTATTTGAACTAACCAATCAGTTCGCTTCTCGCTTCTGTTCGCGCGCTTCTGCTCCCCGAGCTCAATAA
AAGAGCCCACAACCCCTCACTCGGCGCGCCAGTCCTCCGATAGACTGCGTCGCCCGGGTACCCGTATTCC
CAATAAAGCCTCTTGCTGTTTGCATCCGAATCGTGGACTCGCTGATCCTTGGGAGGGTCTCCTCAGATTG
ATTGACTGCCCACCTCGGGGGTCTTTCATTTGGAGGTTCCACCGAGATTTGGAGACCCCTGCCCAGGGAC
CACCGACCCCCCCGCCGGGAGGTAAGCTGGCCAGCGGTCGTTTCGTGTCTGTCTCTGTCTTTGTGCGTGT
TTGTGCCGGCATCTAATGTTTGCGCCTGCGTCTGTACTAGTTAGCTAACTAGCTCTGTATCTGGCGGACC
CGTGGTGGAACTGACGAGTTCTGAACACCCGGCCGCAACCCTGGGAGACGTCCCAGGGACTTTGGGGGCC
GTTTTTGTGGCCCGACCTGAGGAAGGGAGTCGATGTGGAATCCGACCCCGTCAGGATATGTGGTTCTGGT
AGGAGACGAGAACCTAAAACAGTTCCCGCCTCCGTCTGAATTTTTGCTTTCGGTTTGGAACCGAAGCCGC
GCGTCTTGTCTGCTGCAGCGCTGCAGCATCGTTCTGTGTTGTCTCTGTCTGACTGTGTTTCTGTATTTGT
CTGAAAATTAGGGCCAGACTGTTACCACTCCCTTAAGTTTGACCTTAGGTCACTGGAAAGATGTCGAGCG
GATCGCTCACAACCAGTCGGTAGATGTCAAGAAGAGACGTTGGGTTACCTTCTGCTCTGCAGAATGGCCA
ACCTTTAACGTCGGATGGCCGCGAGACGGCACCTTTAACCGAGACCTCATCACCCAGGTTAAGATCAAGG
TCTTTTCACCTGGCCCGCATGGACACCCAGACCAGGTCCCCTACATCGTGACCTGGGAAGCCTTGGCTTT
TGACCCCCCTCCCTGGGTCAAGCCCTTTGTACACCCTAAGCCTCCGCCTCCTCTTCCTCCATCCGCCCCG
TCTCTCCCCCTTGAACCTCCTCGTTCGACCCCGCCTCGATCCTCCCTTTATCCAGCCCTCACTCCTTCTC
TAGGCGCCGGAATTAGATCTCTCGAGGCCACCATGGACTACAAAGACGATGACGACAAGATGGCTCTACC
CCGGCCAAGTGAGGCCGTGCCTCAGGACAAGGTGTGCTACCCGCCGGAGAGCAGCCCGCAGAACCTGGCC
GCGTACTACACGCCTTTCCCGTCCTATGGACACTACAGAAACAGCCTGGCCACCGTGGAGGAAGACTTCC
AACCTTTCCGGCAGCTGGAGGCCGCAGCGTCTGCTGCCCCCGCCATGCCCCCCTTCCCCTTCCGGATGGC
GCCTCCCTTGCTGAGCCCGGGTCTGGGCCTACAGAGGGAGCCTCTCTACGATCTGCCCTGGTACAGCAAG
CTGCCACCGTGGTACCCAATTCCCCACGTCCCCAGGGAAGTGCCGCCCTTCCTGAGCAGCAGCCACGAGT
ACGCGGGTGCCAGCAGTGAAGATCTGGGCCACCAAATCATTGGTGGCGACAACGAGAGTGGCCCGTGTTG
TGGACCTGACACTTTAATTCCACCGCCCCCTGCGGATGCTTCTCTGTTACCTGAGGGGCTGAGGACCTCC
CAGTTATTACCTTGCTCACCCAGCAAGCAGTCAGAGGATGGTCCCAAACCCTCCAACCAAGAAGGGAAGT
CCCCTGCTCGGTTCCAGTTCACGGAGGAGGACCTGCACTTCGTTCTGTACGGGGTCACTCCCAGCCTGGA
GCACCCAGCCAGCCTGCACCATGCGATTTCAGGCCTCCTGGTCCCCCCAGACAGCTCTGGATCTGATTCT
CTTCCTCAAACTCTGGATGAAGACTCCCTTCAACTTCCATAGGAATTCTACCGGGTAGGGGAGGCGCTTT
TCCCAAGGCAGTCTGGAGCATGCGCTTTAGCAGCCCCGCTGGGCACTTGGCGCTACACAAGTGGCCTCTG
GCCTCGCACACATTCCACATCCACCGGTAGGCGCCAACCGGCTCCGTTCTTTGGTGGCCCCTTCGCGCCA
CCTTCTACTCCTCCCCTAGTCAGGAAGTTCCCCCCCGCCCCGCAGCTCGCGTCGTGCAGGACGTGACAAA
TGGAAGTAGCACGTCTCACTAGTCTCGTGCAGATGGACAGCACCGCTGAGCAATGGAAGCGGGTAGGCCT
TTGGGGCAGCGGCCAATAGCAGCTTTGCTCCTTCGCTTTCTGGGCTCAGAGGCTGGGAAGGGGTGGGTCC
GGGGGCGGGCTCAGGGGCGGGGCGGGCGCCCGAAGGTCCTCCGGAGGCCCGGCATTCTGCACGCTTCAAA
AGCGCACGTCTGCCGCGCTGTTCTCCTCTTCCTCATCTCCGGGCCTTTCGACCTGCAGCCCAAGCTTACC
ATGACCGAGTACAAGCCCACGGTGCGCCTCGCCACCCGCGACGACGTCCCCAGGGCCGTACGCACCCTCG
CCGCCGCGTTCGCCGACTACCCCGCCACGCGCCACACCGTCGATCCGGACCGCCACATCGAGCGGGTCAC
CGAGCTGCAAGAACTCTTCCTCACGCGCGTCGGGCTCGACATCGGCAAGGTGTGGGTCGCGGACGACGGC
GCCGCGGTGGCGGTCTGGACCACGCCGGAGAGCGTCGAAGCGGGGGCGGTGTTCGCCGAGATCGGCCCGC
GCATGGCCGAGTTGAGCGGTTCCCGGCTGGCCGCGCAGCAACAGATGGAAGGCCTCCTGGCGCCGCACCG
GCCCAAGGAGCCCGCGTGGTTCCTGGCCACCGTCGGCGTCTCGCCCGACCACCAGGGCAAGGGTCTGGGC
AGCGCCGTCGTGCTCCCCGGAGTGGAGGCGGCCGAGCGCGCCGGGGTGCCCGCCTTCCTGGAGACCTCCG
CGCCCCGCAACCTCCCCTTCTACGAGCGGCTCGGCTTCACCGTCACCGCCGACGTCGAGGTGCCCGAAGG
ACCGCGCACCTGGTGCATGACCCGCAAGCCCGGTGCCTGACGCCCGCCCCACGACCCGCAGCGCCCGACC
GAAAGGAGCGCACGACCCCATGCATCGATAAAATAAAAGATTTTATTTAGTCTCCAGAAAAAGGGGGGAA
TGAAAGACCCCACCTGTAGGTTTGGCAAGCTAGCTTAAGTAACGCCATTTTGCAAGGCATGGAAAATACA
TAACTGAGAATAGAGAAGTTCAGATCAAGGTTAGGAACAGAGAGACAGCAGAATATGGGCCAAACAGGAT
ATCTGTGGTAAGCAGTTCCTGCCCCGGCTCAGGGCCAAGAACAGATGGTCCCCAGATGCGGTCCCGCCCT
CAGCAGTTTCTAGAGAACCATCAGATGTTTCCAGGGTGCCCCAAGGACCTGAAATGACCCTGTGCCTTAT
TTGAACTAACCAATCAGTTCGCTTCTCGCTTCTGTTCGCGCGCTTCTGCTCCCCGAGCTCAATAAAAGAG
CCCACAACCCCTCACTCGGCGCGCCAGTCCTCCGATAGACTGCGTCGCCCGGGTACCCGTGTATCCAATA
AACCCTCTTGCAGTTGCATCCGACTTGTGGTCTCGCTGTTCCTTGGGAGGGTCTCCTCTGAGTGATTGAC
TACCCGTCAGCGGGGGTCTTTCATGGGTAACAGTTTCTTGAAGTTGGAGAACAACATTCTGAGGGTAGGA
GTCGAATATTAAGTAATCCTGACTCAATTAGCCACTGTTTTGAATCCACATACTCCAATACTCCTGAAAT
AGTTCATTATGGACAGCGCAGAAAGAGCTGGGGAGAATTGTGAAATTGTTATCCGCTCACAATTCCACAC
AACATACGAGCCGGAAGCATAAAGTGTAAAGCCTGGGGTGCCTAATGAGTGAGCTAACTCACATTAATTG
CGTTGCGCTCACTGCCCGCTTTCCAGTCGGGAAACCTGTCGTGCCAGCTGCATTAATGAATCGGCCAACG
CGCGGGGAGAGGCGGTTTGCGTATTGGGCGCTCTTCCGCTTCCTCGCTCACTGACTCGCTGCGCTCGGTC
GTTCGGCTGCGGCGAGCGGTATCAGCTCACTCAAAGGCGGTAATACGGTTATCCACAGAATCAGGGGATA
ACGCAGGAAAGAACATGTGAGCAAAAGGCCAGCAAAAGGCCAGGAACCGTAAAAAGGCCGCGTTGCTGGC
GTTTTTCCATAGGCTCCGCCCCCCTGACGAGCATCACAAAAATCGACGCTCAAGTCAGAGGTGGCGAAAC
CCGACAGGACTATAAAGATACCAGGCGTTTCCCCCTGGAAGCTCCCTCGTGCGCTCTCCTGTTCCGACCC
TGCCGCTTACCGGATACCTGTCCGCCTTTCTCCCTTCGGGAAGCGTGGCGCTTTCTCATAGCTCACGCTG
TAGGTATCTCAGTTCGGTGTAGGTCGTTCGCTCCAAGCTGGGCTGTGTGCACGAACCCCCCGTTCAGCCC
GACCGCTGCGCCTTATCCGGTAACTATCGTCTTGAGTCCAACCCGGTAAGACACGACTTATCGCCACTGG
CAGCAGCCACTGGTAACAGGATTAGCAGAGCGAGGTATGTAGGCGGTGCTACAGAGTTCTTGAAGTGGTG
GCCTAACTACGGCTACACTAGAAGAACAGTATTTGGTATCTGCGCTCTGCTGAAGCCAGTTACCTTCGGA
AAAAGAGTTGGTAGCTCTTGATCCGGCAAACAAACCACCGCTGGTAGCGGTGGTTTTTTTGTTTGCAAGC
AGCAGATTACGCGCAGAAAAAAAGGATCTCAA
